Addgene plasmid #234848: pLV.tetO.Nurr1
Purpose: 3rd generation lentiviral vector, expresses Nurr1 under control of TetON promoter
Depositing lab: Malin Parmar. Depositing organization: Lund University. Publication: Direct Reprogramming of Human Fetal- and Stem Cell-Derived Glial Progenitor Cells into Midbrain Dopaminergic Neurons. Nolbrant S, Giacomoni J, Hoban DB, Bruzelius A, Birtele M, Chandler-Militello D, Pereira M, Ottosson DR, Goldman SA, Parmar M. Stem Cell Reports. 2020 Oct 13;15(4):869-882. doi: 10.1016/j.stemcr.2020.08.013. Epub 2020 Sep 24. PubMed 32976765.
Backbone
  Vector backbone: pLV
  Vector type: Mammalian Expression, Lentiviral
Growth in bacteria
  Bacterial resistance: Ampicillin, 100 μg/mL
  Growth temperature: 37°C
  Growth strain: NEB Stable
  Copy number: Unknown
Gene/Insert
  Gene/Insert name: Nurr1
  Species: M. musculus (mouse)
  Insert size (bp): 1795
  Entrez Gene: Nr4a2 (a.k.a. HZF-3, NOT, Nurr1, RNR-1, TINOR, TINUR)
Terms and licenses: Academic/Nonprofit Terms; Industry Terms: Not Available to Industry
How to cite: pLV.tetO.Nurr1 was a gift from Malin Parmar (Addgene plasmid # 234848 ; http://n2t.net/addgene:234848 ; RRID:Addgene_234848)
