[The description below was written by a language model from this plasmid's Addgene catalogue record and pLannotate feature annotations shown in this document.]
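Description:
pLV.tetO.Nurr1 is a third-generation lentiviral transfer plasmid on the pLV backbone that delivers a doxycycline-regulated mouse Nurr1 (Nr4a2) expression cassette to mammalian cells. In bacteria it is maintained through a high-copy ColE1/pUC-type origin and selected with ampicillin via the β-lactamase gene. The backbone also carries an f1 origin and, outside the viral genome, an SV40/EM7-driven bleomycin/Zeocin resistance cassette with an SV40 polyadenylation signal.

The viral genome is transcribed in packaging cells from a CMV enhancer/promoter fused to a truncated HIV-1 5' LTR, which makes transcription Tat-independent as expected for third-generation designs. It is followed by the Ψ packaging signal with a partial gag sequence, the Rev response element for Rev-dependent nuclear export, and the cPPT/CTS element that aids nuclear import of the reverse-transcribed genome. The internal cassette consists of a tetracycline response element with seven tetO copies joined to a minimal CMV promoter, driving the roughly 1.8 kb Nr4a2 coding sequence, followed by a WPRE to enhance transcript stability and expression. The genome ends in a truncated 3' LTR, with a bGH polyadenylation signal just downstream. A short fragment annotated as an ascl1a match sits immediately after the Nurr1 reading frame; it may be a cloning remnant, and the record does not explain it.

Because the vector encodes no transactivator, expression requires a tetracycline-controlled transactivator supplied separately. Nurr1 is a transcriptional regulator important for midbrain dopaminergic neuron development, and the associated publication concerns direct reprogramming of human glial progenitor cells into dopaminergic neurons.
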