Features (pLannotate 1.2.2; 33 found; start..end, strand, type, name):
    171..441     +  protein_bind   tetracycline response element: contains seven copies of the tetracycline operator tetO tetracycline repressor TetR
    452..469     +  misc_feature   MCS (fragment): pUC18/19 multiple cloning site
    474..512     +  promoter       minimal CMV promoter: human cytomegalovirus (CMV) immediate early promoter
    617..2410    +  CDS            Nr4a2: NR4A2_MOUSE - Also known as Nurr1. Experimental evidence at protein level: Swiss-Prot protein existence level 1. Transcriptional regulator which is important for the differentiation and maintenance of meso-diencephalic dopaminergic (mdDA) neurons during development. It is crucial for expression of a set of genes such as SLC6A3, SLC18A2, TH and DRD2 which are essential for development of mdDA neurons. From Mus musculus (Mouse).
   2416..2472    +  CDS            ascl1a (fragment): ASL1A_DANRE - Also known as ash From Danio rerio (Zebrafish) (Brachydanio rerio).
   2476..2500    +  misc_feature   MCS (fragment): pBluescript multiple cloning site
   2500..3088    +  misc_feature   WPRE: woodchuck hepatitis virus posttranscriptional regulatory element
   3025..3606    +  CDS            nef (fragment): NEF_HV1H2 - Experimental evidence at protein level: Swiss-Prot protein existence level 1. Extracellular Nef protein targets CD4(+) T-lymphocytes for apoptosis by interacting with CXCR4 surface receptors. From Human immunodeficiency virus type 1 group M subtype B (isolate HXB2) (HIV-1).
   3613..3793    +  LTR            5' LTR (truncated): truncated 5' long terminal repeat (LTR) from HIV-1
   3825..4049    +  polyA_signal   bGH poly(A) signal: bovine growth hormone polyadenylation signal
   4053..4074    +  promoter       SV40 promoter (fragment): SV40 enhancer and early promoter
   4095..4523    +  rep_origin     f1 ori (sequence partly withheld): f1 bacteriophage origin of replication; arrow indicates direction of (+) strand synthesis
   4537..4866    +  promoter       SV40 promoter: SV40 enhancer and early promoter
   4914..4961    +  promoter       EM7 promoter: synthetic bacterial promoter&nbsp
   4980..5354    +  CDS            BleoR: antibiotic-binding protein; Sh ble from Streptoalloteichus hindustanus; confers resistance to bleomycin, phleomycin, and Zeocin™
   5364..5489    +  CDS            ble (fragment): BLE_KLEPN - Experimental evidence at protein level: Swiss-Prot protein existence level 1. Binding protein with a strong affinity to the bleomycin family of antibiotics. Binds to CL990; an antimitotic-antibiotic compound. From Klebsiella pneumoniae.
   5484..5605    +  polyA_signal   SV40 poly(A) signal: SV40 polyadenylation signal
   5678..5694    -  protein_bind   lac operator: The lac repressor binds to the lac operator to inhibit transcription in E. coli. This inhibition can be relieved by adding lactose or isopropyl-β-D-thiogalactopyranoside (IPTG). lac repressor encoded by lacI
   5702..5732    -  promoter       lac promoter: promoter for the E. coli lac operon
   5747..5768    -  protein_bind   CAP binding site: CAP binding activates transcription in the presence of cAMP. E. coli catabolite activator protein
   5781..5873    -  CDS            lacI (fragment): lac repressor; lacI; The lac repressor binds to the lac operator to inhibit transcription in E. coli. This inhibition can be relieved by adding lactose or isopropyl-β-D-thiogalactopyranoside (IPTG).
   6056..6644    -  rep_origin     ori: high-copy-number ColE1/pMB1/pBR322/pUC origin of replication
   6815..7675    -  CDS            AmpR: β-lactamase; bla; confers resistance to ampicillin, carbenicillin, and related antibiotics
   7676..7780    -  promoter       AmpR promoter: bla
   7839..7891    -  misc_feature   bom (fragment): basis of mobility region from pBR322
   8046..8425    +  enhancer       CMV enhancer: human cytomegalovirus immediate early enhancer
   8426..8625    +  promoter       CMV promoter: human cytomegalovirus (CMV) immediate early promoter
   8643..8823    +  LTR            5' LTR (truncated): truncated 5' long terminal repeat (LTR) from HIV-1
   8870..8995    +  misc_feature   HIV-1 Ψ: packaging signal of human immunodeficiency virus type 1
   8979..9342    +  CDS            HIV-1 gag (fragment): gag protein from human immunodeficiency virus 1; gag
   9488..9721    +  misc_feature   RRE: The Rev response element (RRE) of HIV-1 allows for Rev-dependent mRNA export from the nucleus to the cytoplasm.
  10098..10198   +  CDS            Rev (fragment): human immunodeficiency virus 1 (HIV-1) Rev protein; rev; enhances nuclear export of unspliced and incompletely spliced viral mRNAs
  10248..114     +  misc_feature   cPPT/CTS (across the origin): central polypurine tract and central termination sequence of HIV-1
>Addgene plasmid #234848 | pLV.tetO.Nurr1 | addgene full sequence | sequence record 472958 | Addgene NGS Result
AAAAGAAAAGGGGGGATTGGGGGGTACAGTGCAGGGGAAAGAATAGTAGACATAATAGCAACAGACATAC
AAACTAAAGAATTACAAAAACAAATTACAAAAATTCAAAATTTTCGGGTTTATTACAGGGACAGCAGAGA
TCCAGTTTGGTTAGATCTCGAGTTTACCACTCCCTATCAGTGATAGAGAAAAGTGAAAGTCGAGTTTACC
ACTCCCTATCAGTGATAGAGAAAAGTGAAAGTCGAGTTTACCACTCCCTATCAGTGATAGAGAAAAGTGA
AAGTCGAGTTTACCACTCCCTATCAGTGATAGAGAAAAGTGAAAGTCGAGTTTACCACTCCCTATCAGTG
ATAGAGAAAAGTGAAAGTCGAGTTTACCACTCCCTATCAGTGATAGAGAAAAGTGAAAGTCGAGTTTACC
ACTCCCTATCAGTGATAGAGAAAAGTGAAAGTCGAGCTCGGTACCCGGGTCGAGGTAGGCGTGTACGGTG
GGAGGCCTATATAAGCAGAGCTCGTTTAGTGAACCGTCAGATCGCCTGGAGACGCCATCCACGCTGTTTT
GACCTCCATAGAAGACACCGGGACCGATCCAGCCTCCGCGGCCCCGAATTCGCTAGATGCCTTGTGTTCA
GGCGCAGTATGGGTCCTCGCCTCAAGGAGCCAGCCCCGCTTCTCAGAGCTACAGTTACCACTCTTCGGGA
GAATACAGCTCCGATTTCTTAACTCCAGAGTTTGTCAAGTTTAGCATGGACCTCACCAACACTGAAATTA
CTGCCACCACTTCTCTCCCCAGCTTCAGTACCTTTATGGACAACTACAGCACAGGCTACGACGTCAAGCC
ACCTTGCTTGTACCAAATGCCCCTGTCCGGACAGCAGTCCTCCATTAAGGTAGAAGACATTCAGATGCAC
AACTACCAGCAACACAGCCACCTGCCCCCTCAGTCCGAGGAGATGATGCCACACAGCGGGTCGGTTTACT
ACAAGCCCTCTTCGCCCCCGACACCCAGCACCCCGAGCTTCCAGGTGCAGCATAGCCCGATGTGGGACGA
TCCGGGCTCCCTTCACAACTTCCACCAGAACTACGTGGCCACTACGCATATGATCGAGCAGAGGAAGACA
CCTGTCTCCCGCCTGTCACTCTTCTCCTTTAAGCAGTCGCCCCCGGGCACTCCTGTGTCTAGCTGCCAGA
TGCGCTTCGACGGGCCTCTGCACGTCCCCATGAACCCGGAGCCCGCGGGCAGCCACCACGTAGTGGATGG
GCAGACCTTCGCCGTGCCCAACCCCATTCGCAAGCCGGCATCCATGGGCTTCCCGGGCCTGCAGATCGGC
CACGCATCGCAGTTGCTTGACACGCAGGTGCCCTCGCCGCCGTCCCGGGGCTCTCCCTCCAATGAGGGTC
TGTGCGCTGTTTGCGGTGACAACGCGGCCTGTCAGCACTACGGTGTTCGCACTTGTGAGGGCTGCAAAGG
TTTCTTTAAGCGCACGGTGCAAAAAAACGCGAAATATGTGTGTTTAGCAAATAAAAACTGCCCAGTGGAC
AAGCGCCGCCGAAATCGTTGTCAGTACTGTCGGTTTCAGAAGTGCCTAGCTGTTGGGATGGTTAAAGAAG
TGGTTCGCACGGACAGTTTAAAAGGCCGGAGAGGTCGTTTACCCTCGAAGCCGAAGAGCCCACAGGATCC
CTCTCCCCCCTCACCTCCGGTGAGTCTGATCAGTGCCCTCGTCAGAGCCCACGTCGATTCCAATCCGGCA
ATGACCAGCCTGGACTATTCCAGGTTCCAGGCAAACCCTGACTATCAGATGAGTGGAGATGATACCCAAC
ATATCCAGCAGTTCTACGATCTCCTGACCGGCTCTATGGAGATCATCAGAGGGTGGGCAGAGAAGATCCC
TGGCTTTGCTGACCTGCCCAAAGCCGACCAGGACCTGCTTTTTGAATCAGCTTTCTTAGAATTATTTGTT
CTGCGCTTAGCATACAGGTCCAACCCAGTGGAGGGTAAACTCATCTTTTGCAATGGGGTGGTCTTGCACA
GGTTGCAATGCGTGCGTGGCTTTGGGGAATGGATTGATTCCATTGTTGAATTCTCCTCCAACTTGCAGAA
TATGAACATCGACATTTCTGCCTTCTCCTGCATTGCTGCCCTGGCTATGGTCACAGAGAGACACGGGCTC
AAGGAACCCAAGAGAGTGGAAGAGCTACAAAACAAAATTGTAAATTGTCTTAAAGACCATGTGACTTTCA
ATAATGGGGGTTTGAACCGACCCAACTACCTGTCTAAACTGTTGGGGAAGCTGCCAGAACTCCGCACCCT
TTGCACACAGGGCCTCCAGCGCATTTTCTACCTGAAATTGGAAGACTTGGTACCACCACCAGCAATAATT
GACAAACTTTTCCTGGACACCTTACCTTTCTAAGATCCTACGACCCTCTTAGCCCAGAGGAACAAGAGCT
GCTGGACTTTACCAACTGGTTCTGAGAATTCGATATCAAGCTTATCGATAATCAACCTCTGGATTACAAA
ATTTGTGAAAGATTGACTGGTATTCTTAACTATGTTGCTCCTTTTACGCTATGTGGATACGCTGCTTTAA
TGCCTTTGTATCATGCTATTGCTTCCCGTATGGCTTTCATTTTCTCCTCCTTGTATAAATCCTGGTTGCT
GTCTCTTTATGAGGAGTTGTGGCCCGTTGTCAGGCAACGTGGCGTGGTGTGCACTGTGTTTGCTGACGCA
ACCCCCACTGGTTGGGGCATTGCCACCACCTGTCAGCTCCTTTCCGGGACTTTCGCTTTCCCCCTCCCTA
TTGCCACGGCGGAACTCATCGCCGCCTGCCTTGCCCGCTGCTGGACAGGGGCTCGGCTGTTGGGCACTGA
CAATTCCGTGGTGTTGTCGGGGAAATCATCGTCCTTTCCTTGGCTGCTCGCCTGTGTTGCCACCTGGATT
CTGCGCGGGACGTCCTTCTGCTACGTCCCTTCGGCCCTCAATCCAGCGGACCTTCCTTCCCGCGGCCTGC
TGCCGGCTCTGCGGCCTCTTCCGCGTCTTCGCCTTCGCCCTCAGACGAGTCGGATCTCCCTTTGGGCCGC
CTCCCCGCATCGATACCGTCGACCTCGAGACCTAGAAAAACATGGAGCAATCACAAGTAGCAATACAGCA
GCTACCAATGCTGATTGTGCCTGGCTAGAAGCACAAGAGGAGGAGGAGGTGGGTTTTCCAGTCACACCTC
AGGTACCTTTAAGACCAATGACTTACAAGGCAGCTGTAGATCTTAGCCACTTTTTAAAAGAAAAGGGGGG
ACTGGAAGGGCTAATTCACTCCCAACGAAGACAAGATATCCTTGATCTGTGGATCTACCACACACAAGGC
TACTTCCCTGATTGGCAGAACTACACACCAGGGCCAGGGATCAGATATCCACTGACCTTTGGATGGTGCT
ACAAGCTAGTACCAGTTGAGCAAGAGAAGGTAGAAGAAGCCAATGAAGGAGAGAACACCCGCTTGTTACA
CCCTGTGAGCCTGCATGGGATGGATGACCCGGAGAGAGAAGTATTAGAGTGGAGGTTTGACAGCCGCCTA
GCATTTCATCACATGGCCCGAGAGCTGCATCCGGACTGTACTGGGTCTCTCTGGTTAGACCAGATCTGAG
CCTGGGAGCTCTCTGGCTAACTAGGGAACCCACTGCTTAAGCCTCAATAAAGCTTGCCTTGAGTGCTTCA
AGTAGTGTGTGCCCGTCTGTTGTGTGACTCTGGTAACTAGAGATCCCTCAGACCCTTTTAGTCAGTGTGG
AAAATCTCTAGCAGGGCCCGTTTAAACCCGCTGATCAGCCTCGACTGTGCCTTCTAGTTGCCAGCCATCT
GTTGTTTGCCCCTCCCCCGTGCCTTCCTTGACCCTGGAAGGTGCCACTCCCACTGTCCTTTCCTAATAAA
ATGAGGAAATTGCATCGCATTGTCTGAGTAGGTGTCATTCTATTCTGGGGGGTGGGGTGGGGCAGGACAG
CAAGGGGGAGGATTGGGAAGACAATAGCAGGCATGCTGGGGATGCGGTGGGCTCTATGGCTTCTGAGGCG
GAAAGAACCAGCTGGGGCTCTAGGGGGTATCCCC
[124 nt withheld, positions 4095-4218]
C
[91 nt withheld, positions 4220-4310]
A
[49 nt withheld, positions 4312-4360]
CCTTTGACGTTGGAGTCCACGTTCTTT
[37 nt withheld, positions 4388-4424]
ACCCTATCTCGGTCTATTCTTTTGATTTATAAGGGATTTTGCCGATTTCGGCCTATTGGTTAAAAAATGA
GCTGATTTAACAAAAATTTAACGCGAATTAATTCTGTGGAATGTGTGTCAGTTAGGGTGTGGAAAGTCCC
CAGGCTCCCCAGCAGGCAGAAGTATGCAAAGCATGCATCTCAATTAGTCAGCAACCAGGTGTGGAAAGTC
CCCAGGCTCCCCAGCAGGCAGAAGTATGCAAAGCATGCATCTCAATTAGTCAGCAACCATAGTCCCGCCC
CTAACTCCGCCCATCCCGCCCCTAACTCCGCCCAGTTCCGCCCATTCTCCGCCCCATGGCTGACTAATTT
TTTTTATTTATGCAGAGGCCGAGGCCGCCTCTGCCTCTGAGCTATTCCAGAAGTAGTGAGGAGGCTTTTT
TGGAGGCCTAGGCTTTTGCAAAAAGCTCCCGGGAGCTTGTATATCCATTTTCGGATCTGATCAGCACGTG
TTGACAATTAATCATCGGCATAGTATATCGGCATAGTATAATACGACAAGGTGAGGAACTAAACCATGGC
CAAGTTGACCAGTGCCGTTCCGGTGCTCACCGCGCGCGACGTCGCCGGAGCGGTCGAGTTCTGGACCGAC
CGGCTCGGGTTCTCCCGGGACTTCGTGGAGGACGACTTCGCCGGTGTGGTCCGGGACGACGTGACCCTGT
TCATCAGCGCGGTCCAGGACCAGGTGGTGCCGGACAACACCCTGGCCTGGGTGTGGGTGCGCGGCCTGGA
CGAGCTGTACGCCGAGTGGTCGGAGGTCGTGTCCACGAACTTCCGGGACGCCTCCGGGCCGGCCATGACC
GAGATCGGCGAGCAGCCGTGGGGGCGGGAGTTCGCCCTGCGCGACCCGGCCGGCAACTGCGTGCACTTCG
TGGCCGAGGAGCAGGACTGACACGTGCTACGAGATTTCGATTCCACCGCCGCCTTCTATGAAAGGTTGGG
CTTCGGAATCGTTTTCCGGGACGCCGGCTGGATGATCCTCCAGCGCGGGGATCTCATGCTGGAGTTCTTC
GCCCACCCCAACTTGTTTATTGCAGCTTATAATGGTTACAAATAAAGCAATAGCATCACAAATTTCACAA
ATAAAGCATTTTTTTCACTGCATTCTAGTTGTGGTTTGTCCAAACTCATCAATGTATCTTATCATGTCTG
TATACCGTCGACCTCTAGCTAGAGCTTGGCGTAATCATGGTCATAGCTGTTTCCTGTGTGAAATTGTTAT
CCGCTCACAATTCCACACAACATACGAGCCGGAAGCATAAAGTGTAAAGCCTGGGGTGCCTAATGAGTGA
GCTAACTCACATTAATTGCGTTGCGCTCACTGCCCGCTTTCCAGTCGGGAAACCTGTCGTGCCAGCTGCA
TTAATGAATCGGCCAACGCGCGGGGAGAGGCGGTTTGCGTATTGGGCGCTCTTCCGCTTCCTCGCTCACT
GACTCGCTGCGCTCGGTCGTTCGGCTGCGGCGAGCGGTATCAGCTCACTCAAAGGCGGTAATACGGTTAT
CCACAGAATCAGGGGATAACGCAGGAAAGAACATGTGAGCAAAAGGCCAGCAAAAGGCCAGGAACCGTAA
AAAGGCCGCGTTGCTGGCGTTTTTCCATAGGCTCCGCCCCCCTGACGAGCATCACAAAAATCGACGCTCA
AGTCAGAGGTGGCGAAACCCGACAGGACTATAAAGATACCAGGCGTTTCCCCCTGGAAGCTCCCTCGTGC
GCTCTCCTGTTCCGACCCTGCCGCTTACCGGATACCTGTCCGCCTTTCTCCCTTCGGGAAGCGTGGCGCT
TTCTCATAGCTCACGCTGTAGGTATCTCAGTTCGGTGTAGGTCGTTCGCTCCAAGCTGGGCTGTGTGCAC
GAACCCCCCGTTCAGCCCGACCGCTGCGCCTTATCCGGTAACTATCGTCTTGAGTCCAACCCGGTAAGAC
ACGACTTATCGCCACTGGCAGCAGCCACTGGTAACAGGATTAGCAGAGCGAGGTATGTAGGCGGTGCTAC
AGAGTTCTTGAAGTGGTGGCCTAACTACGGCTACACTAGAAGAACAGTATTTGGTATCTGCGCTCTGCTG
AAGCCAGTTACCTTCGGAAAAAGAGTTGGTAGCTCTTGATCCGGCAAACAAACCACCGCTGGTAGCGGTG
GTTTTTTTGTTTGCAAGCAGCAGATTACGCGCAGAAAAAAAGGATCTCAAGAAGATCCTTTGATCTTTTC
TACGGGGTCTGACGCTCAGTGGAACGAAAACTCACGTTAAGGGATTTTGGTCATGAGATTATCAAAAAGG
ATCTTCACCTAGATCCTTTTAAATTAAAAATGAAGTTTTAAATCAATCTAAAGTATATATGAGTAAACTT
GGTCTGACAGTTACCAATGCTTAATCAGTGAGGCACCTATCTCAGCGATCTGTCTATTTCGTTCATCCAT
AGTTGCCTGACTCCCCGTCGTGTAGATAACTACGATACGGGAGGGCTTACCATCTGGCCCCAGTGCTGCA
ATGATACCGCGAGACCCACGCTCACCGGCTCCAGATTTATCAGCAATAAACCAGCCAGCCGGAAGGGCCG
AGCGCAGAAGTGGTCCTGCAACTTTATCCGCCTCCATCCAGTCTATTAATTGTTGCCGGGAAGCTAGAGT
AAGTAGTTCGCCAGTTAATAGTTTGCGCAACGTTGTTGCCATTGCTACAGGCATCGTGGTGTCACGCTCG
TCGTTTGGTATGGCTTCATTCAGCTCCGGTTCCCAACGATCAAGGCGAGTTACATGATCCCCCATGTTGT
GCAAAAAAGCGGTTAGCTCCTTCGGTCCTCCGATCGTTGTCAGAAGTAAGTTGGCCGCAGTGTTATCACT
CATGGTTATGGCAGCACTGCATAATTCTCTTACTGTCATGCCATCCGTAAGATGCTTTTCTGTGACTGGT
GAGTACTCAACCAAGTCATTCTGAGAATAGTGTATGCGGCGACCGAGTTGCTCTTGCCCGGCGTCAATAC
GGGATAATACCGCGCCACATAGCAGAACTTTAAAAGTGCTCATCATTGGAAAACGTTCTTCGGGGCGAAA
ACTCTCAAGGATCTTACCGCTGTTGAGATCCAGTTCGATGTAACCCACTCGTGCACCCAACTGATCTTCA
GCATCTTTTACTTTCACCAGCGTTTCTGGGTGAGCAAAAACAGGAAGGCAAAATGCCGCAAAAAAGGGAA
TAAGGGCGACACGGAAATGTTGAATACTCATACTCTTCCTTTTTCAATATTATTGAAGCATTTATCAGGG
TTATTGTCTCATGAGCGGATACATATTTGAATGTATTTAGAAAAATAAACAAATAGGGGTTCCGCGCACA
TTTCCCCGAAAAGTGCCACCTGACGTCGACGGATCGGGAGATCTCCCGATCCCCTATGGTGCACTCTCAG
TACAATCTGCTCTGATGCCGCATAGTTAAGCCAGTATCTGCTCCCTGCTTGTGTGTTGGAGGTCGCTGAG
TAGTGCGCGAGCAAAATTTAAGCTACAACAAGGCAAGGCTTGACCGACAATTGCATGAAGAATCTGCTTA
GGGTTAGGCGTTTTGCGCTGCTTCGCGATGTACGGGCCAGATATACGCGTTGACATTGATTATTGACTAG
TTATTAATAGTAATCAATTACGGGGTCATTAGTTCATAGCCCATATATGGAGTTCCGCGTTACATAACTT
ACGGTAAATGGCCCGCCTGGCTGACCGCCCAACGACCCCCGCCCATTGACGTCAATAATGACGTATGTTC
CCATAGTAACGCCAATAGGGACTTTCCATTGACGTCAATGGGTGGAGTATTTACGGTAAACTGCCCACTT
GGCAGTACATCAAGTGTATCATATGCCAAGTACGCCCCCTATTGACGTCAATGACGGTAAATGGCCCGCC
TGGCATTATGCCCAGTACATGACCTTATGGGACTTTCCTACTTGGCAGTACATCTACGTATTAGTCATCG
CTATTACCATGGTGATGCGGTTTTGGCAGTACATCAATGGGCGTGGATAGCGGTTTGACTCACGGGGATT
TCCAAGTCTCCACCCCATTGACGTCAATGGGAGTTTGTTTTGGCACCAAAATCAACGGGACTTTCCAAAA
TGTCGTAACAACTCCGCCCCATTGACGCAAATGGGCGGTAGGCGTGTACGGTGGGAGGTCTATATAAGCA
GCGCGTTTTGCCTGTACTGGGTCTCTCTGGTTAGACCAGATCTGAGCCTGGGAGCTCTCTGGCTAACTAG
GGAACCCACTGCTTAAGCCTCAATAAAGCTTGCCTTGAGTGCTTCAAGTAGTGTGTGCCCGTCTGTTGTG
TGACTCTGGTAACTAGAGATCCCTCAGACCCTTTTAGTCAGTGTGGAAAATCTCTAGCAGTGGCGCCCGA
ACAGGGACTTGAAAGCGAAAGGGAAACCAGAGGAGCTCTCTCGACGCAGGACTCGGCTTGCTGAAGCGCG
CACGGCAAGAGGCGAGGGGCGGCGACTGGTGAGTACGCCAAAAATTTTGACTAGCGGAGGCTAGAAGGAG
AGAGATGGGTGCGAGAGCGTCAGTATTAAGCGGGGGAGAATTAGATCGCGATGGGAAAAAATTCGGTTAA
GGCCAGGGGGAAAGAAAAAATATAAATTAAAACATATAGTATGGGCAAGCAGGGAGCTAGAACGATTCGC
AGTTAATCCTGGCCTGTTAGAAACATCAGAAGGCTGTAGACAAATACTGGGACAGCTACAACCATCCCTT
CAGACAGGATCAGAAGAACTTAGATCATTATATAATACAGTAGCAACCCTCTATTGTGTGCATCAAAGGA
TAGAGATAAAAGACACCAAGGAAGCTTTAGACAAGATAGAGGAAGAGCAAAACAAAAGTAAGACCACCGC
ACAGCAAGCGGCCGCTGATCTTCAGACCTGGAGGAGGAGATATGAGGGACAATTGGAGAAGTGAATTATA
TAAATATAAAGTAGTAAAAATTGAACCATTAGGAGTAGCACCCACCAAGGCAAAGAGAAGAGTGGTGCAG
AGAGAAAAAAGAGCAGTGGGAATAGGAGCTTTGTTCCTTGGGTTCTTGGGAGCAGCAGGAAGCACTATGG
GCGCAGCGTCAATGACGCTGACGGTACAGGCCAGACAATTATTGTCTGGTATAGTGCAGCAGCAGAACAA
TTTGCTGAGGGCTATTGAGGCGCAACAGCATCTGTTGCAACTCACAGTCTGGGGCATCAAGCAGCTCCAG
GCAAGAATCCTGGCTGTGGAAAGATACCTAAAGGATCAACAGCTCCTGGGGATTTGGGGTTGCTCTGGAA
AACTCATTTGCACCACTGCTGTGCCTTGGAATGCTAGTTGGAGTAATAAATCTCTGGAACAGATTTGGAA
TCACACGACCTGGATGGAGTGGGACAGAGAAATTAACAATTACACAAGCTTAATACACTCCTTAATTGAA
GAATCGCAAAACCAGCAAGAAAAGAATGAACAAGAATTATTGGAATTAGATAAATGGGCAAGTTTGTGGA
ATTGGTTTAACATAACAAATTGGCTGTGGTATATAAAATTATTCATAATGATAGTAGGAGGCTTGGTAGG
TTTAAGAATAGTTTTTGCTGTACTTTCTATAGTGAATAGAGTTAGGCAGGGATATTCACCATTATCGTTT
CAGACCCACCTCCCAACCCCGAGGGGACCCGACAGGCCCGAAGGAATAGAAGAAGAAGGTGGAGAGAGAG
ACAGAGACAGATCCATTCGATTAGTGAACGGATCGGCACTGCGTGCGCCAATTCTGCAGACAAATGGCAG
TATTCATCCACAATTTT
